Addgene plasmid #86315: PX458_KLF11_2
Purpose: Encodes gRNA for 3' target of human KLF11
Depositing lab: Eric Mendenhall & Richard M. Myers. Depositing organization: University of Alabama in Huntsville. Publication: CETCh-seq: CRISPR epitope tagging ChIP-seq of DNA-binding proteins. Savic D, Partridge EC, Newberry KM, Smith SB, Meadows SK, Roberts BS, Mackiewicz M, Mendenhall EM, Myers RM. Genome Res. 2015 Sep 9. 10.1101/gr.193540.115 PubMed 26355004.
Backbone
  Vector backbone: PX458
  Vector type: CRISPR
Growth in bacteria
  Bacterial resistance: Ampicillin, 100 μg/mL
  Growth temperature: 37°C
  Growth strain: DH5alpha
  Copy number: High Copy
Gene/Insert
  Gene/Insert name: gRNA against KLF11
  gRNA/shRNA sequence: GCTCTGCCTGAAAGGTCCATT
  Species: H. sapiens (human)
  Entrez Gene: KLF11 (a.k.a. FKLF, FKLF1, MODY7, TIEG2, Tieg3)
  Cloning method: Gibson Cloning
  Sequencing primers: 5′ pBR322ori-F
Terms and licenses: Academic/Nonprofit Terms; Industry Terms: Not Available to Industry
Depositor comments: Note: This plasmid is part of the Mendenhall and Meyers CRISPR-based Tagging system to add a tag (currently using FLAG) to endogenous proteins. Please see https://www.addgene.org/crispr/tagging/ for more details.
How to cite: PX458_KLF11_2 was a gift from Eric Mendenhall & Richard M. Myers (Addgene plasmid # 86315 ; http://n2t.net/addgene:86315 ; RRID:Addgene_86315)
