[The description below was written by a language model from this plasmid's Addgene catalogue record and pLannotate feature annotations shown in this document.]
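Description:
PX458_KLF11_2 is a mammalian CRISPR expression plasmid built on the PX458 backbone that delivers both a guide RNA and Streptococcus pyogenes Cas9 from a single 9.3 kb vector. It is propagated in E. coli as a high-copy plasmid through a ColE1/pUC-type origin and selected with ampicillin via the β-lactamase gene. An M13/f1-type phage origin and a single AAV2 ITR are also annotated as backbone elements, along with short bom and rop fragments that are likely vestigial.

The guide cassette uses the human U6 RNA polymerase III promoter to transcribe a spacer directed against the 3' end of the human KLF11 gene, fused to the S. pyogenes gRNA scaffold. The spacer was inserted by Gibson cloning, and a second partial scaffold fragment is annotated just downstream. The nuclease cassette is driven by a hybrid promoter made up of the CMV enhancer, the chicken β-actin promoter and a hybrid intron. The two adjoining Cas9 annotations (N- and C-terminal portions) together make up one continuous Cas9 coding sequence. This is followed by a nucleoplasmin nuclear localization signal, EGFP, and a bovine growth hormone polyadenylation signal. The table does not annotate the linker between Cas9 and EGFP, but EGFP serves as a fluorescent marker for identifying or sorting transfected cells.

The plasmid belongs to a CRISPR-based epitope tagging system in which Cas9 cuts near the stop codon of an endogenous gene so that a tag, currently FLAG, can be added to the native protein. This allows ChIP-seq of DNA-binding factors such as KLF11 with a standard tag antibody. The donor template carrying the tag is not part of this construct.
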