Features (pLannotate 1.2.2; 19 found; start..end, strand, type, name):
     17..257     +  promoter       U6 promoter: RNA polymerase III promoter for human U6 snRNA
    287..362     +  misc_RNA       gRNA scaffold: guide RNA scaffold for the Streptococcus pyogenes CRISPR/Cas9 system
    369..412     +  misc_RNA       gRNA scaffold (fragment): guide RNA scaffold for the Streptococcus pyogenes CRISPR/Cas9 system
    459..744     +  enhancer       CMV enhancer: human cytomegalovirus immediate early enhancer; contains an 18-bp deletion relative to the standard CMV enhancer
    746..1023    +  promoter       chicken β-actin promoter: No description available
   1024..1252    +  intron         hybrid intron: hybrid between chicken β-actin (CBA) and minute virus of mice (MMV) introns (Gray et al., 2011)
   1390..2991    +  CDS            Cas9(N): N-terminal portion of Streptococcus pyogenes Cas9 (Zetsche et al., 2015)
   2992..5490    +  CDS            Cas9(C): C-terminal portion of Streptococcus pyogenes Cas9 (Zetsche et al., 2015)
   5491..5538    +  CDS            nucleoplasmin NLS: bipartite nuclear localization signal from nucleoplasmin
   5608..6321    +  CDS            EGFP: EGFP is a basic (constitutively fluorescent) green fluorescent protein published in 1996, derived from Aequorea victoria. It is reported to be a rapidly-maturing weak dimer with moderate acid sensitivity.
   6355..6466    +  polyA_signal   bGH poly(A) signal: bovine growth hormone polyadenylation signal
   6571..6711    +  repeat_region  AAV2 ITR: inverted terminal repeat of adeno-associated virus serotype 2 inverted
   6716..6767    -  misc_feature   bom (fragment): basis of mobility region from pBR322
   6786..7166    +  rep_origin     M13 ori (sequence partly withheld): M13 bacteriophage origin of replication; arrow indicates direction of (+) strand synthesis
   7242..7291    -  misc_feature   bom (fragment): basis of mobility region from pBR322
   7393..7428    -  CDS            rop (fragment): Rop protein, which maintains plasmids at low copy number; rop
   7523..7627    +  promoter       AmpR promoter: bla
   7628..8488    +  CDS            AmpR: β-lactamase; bla; confers resistance to ampicillin, carbenicillin, and related antibiotics
   8659..9247    +  rep_origin     ori: high-copy-number ColE1/pMB1/pBR322/pUC origin of replication
>Addgene plasmid #86315 | PX458_KLF11_2 | depositor full sequence | sequence record 168196 | Full Sequence
TTTTGCTCACATGTNNGAGGGCCTATTTCCCATGATTCCTTCATATTTGCATATACGATACAAGGCTGTT
AGAGAGATAATTGGAATTAATTTGACTGTAAACACAAAGATATTAGTACAAAATACGTGACGTAGAAAGT
AATAATTTCTTGGGTAGTTTGCAGTTTTAAAATTATGTTTTAAAATGGACTATCATATGCTTACCGTAAC
TTGAAAGTATTTCGATTTCTTGGCTTTATATATCTTGTGGAAAGGACGAAACACCGCTCTGCCTGAAAGG
TCCATTGTTTTAGAGCTAGAAATAGCAAGTTAAAATAAGGCTAGTCCGTTATCAACTTGAAAAAGTGGCA
CCGAGTCGGTGCTTTTTTGTTTTAGAGCTAGAAATAGCAAGTTAAAATAAGGCTAGTCCGTTTTTAGCGC
GTGCGCCAATTCTGCAGACAAATGGCTCTAGAGGTACCCGTTACATAACTTACGGTAAATGGCCCGCCTG
GCTGACCGCCCAACGACCCCCGCCCATTGACGTCAATAGTAACGCCAATAGGGACTTTCCATTGACGTCA
ATGGGTGGAGTATTTACGGTAAACTGCCCACTTGGCAGTACATCAAGTGTATCATATGCCAAGTACGCCC
CCTATTGACGTCAATGACGGTAAATGGCCCGCCTGGCATTGTGCCCAGTACATGACCTTATGGGACTTTC
CTACTTGGCAGTACATCTACGTATTAGTCATCGCTATTACCATGGTCGAGGTGAGCCCCACGTTCTGCTT
CACTCTCCCCATCTCCCCCCCCTCCCCACCCCCAATTTTGTATTTATTTATTTTTTAATTATTTTGTGCA
GCGATGGGGGCGGGGGGGGGGGGGGGGCGCGCGCCAGGCGGGGCGGGGCGGGGCGAGGGGCGGGGCGGGG
CGAGGCGGAGAGGTGCGGCGGCAGCCAATCAGAGCGGCGCGCTCCGAAAGTTTCCTTTTATGGCGAGGCG
GCGGCGGCGGCGGCCCTATAAAAAGCGAAGCGCGCGGCGGGCGGGAGTCGCTGCGACGCTGCCTTCGCCC
CGTGCCCCGCTCCGCCGCCGCCTCGCGCCGCCCGCCCCGGCTCTGACTGACCGCGTTACTCCCACAGGTG
AGCGGGCGGGACGGCCCTTCTCCTCCGGGCTGTAATTAGCTGAGCAAGAGGTAAGGGTTTAAGGGATGGT
TGGTTGGTGGGGTATTAATGTTTAATTACCTGGAGCACCTGCCTGAAATCACTTTTTTTCAGGTTGGACC
GGTGCCACCATGGACTATAAGGACCACGACGGAGACTACAAGGATCATGATATTGATTACAAAGACGATG
ACGATAAGATGGCCCCAAAGAAGAAGCGGAAGGTCGGTATCCACGGAGTCCCAGCAGCCGACAAGAAGTA
CAGCATCGGCCTGGACATCGGCACCAACTCTGTGGGCTGGGCCGTGATCACCGACGAGTACAAGGTGCCC
AGCAAGAAATTCAAGGTGCTGGGCAACACCGACCGGCACAGCATCAAGAAGAACCTGATCGGAGCCCTGC
TGTTCGACAGCGGCGAAACAGCCGAGGCCACCCGGCTGAAGAGAACCGCCAGAAGAAGATACACCAGACG
GAAGAACCGGATCTGCTATCTGCAAGAGATCTTCAGCAACGAGATGGCCAAGGTGGACGACAGCTTCTTC
CACAGACTGGAAGAGTCCTTCCTGGTGGAAGAGGATAAGAAGCACGAGCGGCACCCCATCTTCGGCAACA
TCGTGGACGAGGTGGCCTACCACGAGAAGTACCCCACCATCTACCACCTGAGAAAGAAACTGGTGGACAG
CACCGACAAGGCCGACCTGCGGCTGATCTATCTGGCCCTGGCCCACATGATCAAGTTCCGGGGCCACTTC
CTGATCGAGGGCGACCTGAACCCCGACAACAGCGACGTGGACAAGCTGTTCATCCAGCTGGTGCAGACCT
ACAACCAGCTGTTCGAGGAAAACCCCATCAACGCCAGCGGCGTGGACGCCAAGGCCATCCTGTCTGCCAG
ACTGAGCAAGAGCAGACGGCTGGAAAATCTGATCGCCCAGCTGCCCGGCGAGAAGAAGAATGGCCTGTTC
GGAAACCTGATTGCCCTGAGCCTGGGCCTGACCCCCAACTTCAAGAGCAACTTCGACCTGGCCGAGGATG
CCAAACTGCAGCTGAGCAAGGACACCTACGACGACGACCTGGACAACCTGCTGGCCCAGATCGGCGACCA
GTACGCCGACCTGTTTCTGGCCGCCAAGAACCTGTCCGACGCCATCCTGCTGAGCGACATCCTGAGAGTG
AACACCGAGATCACCAAGGCCCCCCTGAGCGCCTCTATGATCAAGAGATACGACGAGCACCACCAGGACC
TGACCCTGCTGAAAGCTCTCGTGCGGCAGCAGCTGCCTGAGAAGTACAAAGAGATTTTCTTCGACCAGAG
CAAGAACGGCTACGCCGGCTACATTGACGGCGGAGCCAGCCAGGAAGAGTTCTACAAGTTCATCAAGCCC
ATCCTGGAAAAGATGGACGGCACCGAGGAACTGCTCGTGAAGCTGAACAGAGAGGACCTGCTGCGGAAGC
AGCGGACCTTCGACAACGGCAGCATCCCCCACCAGATCCACCTGGGAGAGCTGCACGCCATTCTGCGGCG
GCAGGAAGATTTTTACCCATTCCTGAAGGACAACCGGGAAAAGATCGAGAAGATCCTGACCTTCCGCATC
CCCTACTACGTGGGCCCTCTGGCCAGGGGAAACAGCAGATTCGCCTGGATGACCAGAAAGAGCGAGGAAA
CCATCACCCCCTGGAACTTCGAGGAAGTGGTGGACAAGGGCGCTTCCGCCCAGAGCTTCATCGAGCGGAT
GACCAACTTCGATAAGAACCTGCCCAACGAGAAGGTGCTGCCCAAGCACAGCCTGCTGTACGAGTACTTC
ACCGTGTATAACGAGCTGACCAAAGTGAAATACGTGACCGAGGGAATGAGAAAGCCCGCCTTCCTGAGCG
GCGAGCAGAAAAAGGCCATCGTGGACCTGCTGTTCAAGACCAACCGGAAAGTGACCGTGAAGCAGCTGAA
AGAGGACTACTTCAAGAAAATCGAGTGCTTCGACTCCGTGGAAATCTCCGGCGTGGAAGATCGGTTCAAC
GCCTCCCTGGGCACATACCACGATCTGCTGAAAATTATCAAGGACAAGGACTTCCTGGACAATGAGGAAA
ACGAGGACATTCTGGAAGATATCGTGCTGACCCTGACACTGTTTGAGGACAGAGAGATGATCGAGGAACG
GCTGAAAACCTATGCCCACCTGTTCGACGACAAAGTGATGAAGCAGCTGAAGCGGCGGAGATACACCGGC
TGGGGCAGGCTGAGCCGGAAGCTGATCAACGGCATCCGGGACAAGCAGTCCGGCAAGACAATCCTGGATT
TCCTGAAGTCCGACGGCTTCGCCAACAGAAACTTCATGCAGCTGATCCACGACGACAGCCTGACCTTTAA
AGAGGACATCCAGAAAGCCCAGGTGTCCGGCCAGGGCGATAGCCTGCACGAGCACATTGCCAATCTGGCC
GGCAGCCCCGCCATTAAGAAGGGCATCCTGCAGACAGTGAAGGTGGTGGACGAGCTCGTGAAAGTGATGG
GCCGGCACAAGCCCGAGAACATCGTGATCGAAATGGCCAGAGAGAACCAGACCACCCAGAAGGGACAGAA
GAACAGCCGCGAGAGAATGAAGCGGATCGAAGAGGGCATCAAAGAGCTGGGCAGCCAGATCCTGAAAGAA
CACCCCGTGGAAAACACCCAGCTGCAGAACGAGAAGCTGTACCTGTACTACCTGCAGAATGGGCGGGATA
TGTACGTGGACCAGGAACTGGACATCAACCGGCTGTCCGACTACGATGTGGACCATATCGTGCCTCAGAG
CTTTCTGAAGGACGACTCCATCGACAACAAGGTGCTGACCAGAAGCGACAAGAACCGGGGCAAGAGCGAC
AACGTGCCCTCCGAAGAGGTCGTGAAGAAGATGAAGAACTACTGGCGGCAGCTGCTGAACGCCAAGCTGA
TTACCCAGAGAAAGTTCGACAATCTGACCAAGGCCGAGAGAGGCGGCCTGAGCGAACTGGATAAGGCCGG
CTTCATCAAGAGACAGCTGGTGGAAACCCGGCAGATCACAAAGCACGTGGCACAGATCCTGGACTCCCGG
ATGAACACTAAGTACGACGAGAATGACAAGCTGATCCGGGAAGTGAAAGTGATCACCCTGAAGTCCAAGC
TGGTGTCCGATTTCCGGAAGGATTTCCAGTTTTACAAAGTGCGCGAGATCAACAACTACCACCACGCCCA
CGACGCCTACCTGAACGCCGTCGTGGGAACCGCCCTGATCAAAAAGTACCCTAAGCTGGAAAGCGAGTTC
GTGTACGGCGACTACAAGGTGTACGACGTGCGGAAGATGATCGCCAAGAGCGAGCAGGAAATCGGCAAGG
CTACCGCCAAGTACTTCTTCTACAGCAACATCATGAACTTTTTCAAGACCGAGATTACCCTGGCCAACGG
CGAGATCCGGAAGCGGCCTCTGATCGAGACAAACGGCGAAACCGGGGAGATCGTGTGGGATAAGGGCCGG
GATTTTGCCACCGTGCGGAAAGTGCTGAGCATGCCCCAAGTGAATATCGTGAAAAAGACCGAGGTGCAGA
CAGGCGGCTTCAGCAAAGAGTCTATCCTGCCCAAGAGGAACAGCGATAAGCTGATCGCCAGAAAGAAGGA
CTGGGACCCTAAGAAGTACGGCGGCTTCGACAGCCCCACCGTGGCCTATTCTGTGCTGGTGGTGGCCAAA
GTGGAAAAGGGCAAGTCCAAGAAACTGAAGAGTGTGAAAGAGCTGCTGGGGATCACCATCATGGAAAGAA
GCAGCTTCGAGAAGAATCCCATCGACTTTCTGGAAGCCAAGGGCTACAAAGAAGTGAAAAAGGACCTGAT
CATCAAGCTGCCTAAGTACTCCCTGTTCGAGCTGGAAAACGGCCGGAAGAGAATGCTGGCCTCTGCCGGC
GAACTGCAGAAGGGAAACGAACTGGCCCTGCCCTCCAAATATGTGAACTTCCTGTACCTGGCCAGCCACT
ATGAGAAGCTGAAGGGCTCCCCCGAGGATAATGAGCAGAAACAGCTGTTTGTGGAACAGCACAAGCACTA
CCTGGACGAGATCATCGAGCAGATCAGCGAGTTCTCCAAGAGAGTGATCCTGGCCGACGCTAATCTGGAC
AAAGTGCTGTCCGCCTACAACAAGCACCGGGATAAGCCCATCAGAGAGCAGGCCGAGAATATCATCCACC
TGTTTACCCTGACCAATCTGGGAGCCCCTGCCGCCTTCAAGTACTTTGACACCACCATCGACCGGAAGAG
GTACACCAGCACCAAAGAGGTGCTGGACGCCACCCTGATCCACCAGAGCATCACCGGCCTGTACGAGACA
CGGATCGACCTGTCTCAGCTGGGAGGCGACAAAAGGCCGGCGGCCACGAAAAAGGCCGGCCAGGCAAAAA
AGAAAAAGGAATTCGGCAGTGGAGAGGGCAGAGGAAGTCTGCTAACATGCGGTGACGTCGAGGAGAATCC
TGGCCCAGTGAGCAAGGGCGAGGAGCTGTTCACCGGGGTGGTGCCCATCCTGGTCGAGCTGGACGGCGAC
GTAAACGGCCACAAGTTCAGCGTGTCCGGCGAGGGCGAGGGCGATGCCACCTACGGCAAGCTGACCCTGA
AGTTCATCTGCACCACCGGCAAGCTGCCCGTGCCCTGGCCCACCCTCGTGACCACCCTGACCTACGGCGT
GCAGTGCTTCAGCCGCTACCCCGACCACATGAAGCAGCACGACTTCTTCAAGTCCGCCATGCCCGAAGGC
TACGTCCAGGAGCGCACCATCTTCTTCAAGGACGACGGCAACTACAAGACCCGCGCCGAGGTGAAGTTCG
AGGGCGACACCCTGGTGAACCGCATCGAGCTGAAGGGCATCGACTTCAAGGAGGACGGCAACATCCTGGG
GCACAAGCTGGAGTACAACTACAACAGCCACAACGTCTATATCATGGCCGACAAGCAGAAGAACGGCATC
AAGGTGAACTTCAAGATCCGCCACAACATCGAGGACGGCAGCGTGCAGCTCGCCGACCACTACCAGCAGA
ACACCCCCATCGGCGACGGCCCCGTGCTGCTGCCCGACAACCACTACCTGAGCACCCAGTCCGCCCTGAG
CAAAGACCCCAACGAGAAGCGCGATCACATGGTCCTGCTGGAGTTCGTGACCGCCGCCGGGATCACTCTC
GGCATGGACGAGCTGTACAAGGAATTCTAACTAGAGCTCGCTGATCAGCCTCGACTGTGCCTTCTAGTTG
CCAGCCATCTGTTGTTTGCCCCTCCCCCGTGCCTTCCTTGACCCTGGAAGGTGCCACTCCCACTGTCCTT
TCCTAATAAAATGAGGAAATTGCATCGCATTGTCTGAGTAGGTGTCATTCTATTCTGGGGGGTGGGGTGG
GGCAGGACAGCAAGGGGGAGGATTGGGAAGAGAATAGCAGGCATGCTGGGGAGCGGCCGCAGGAACCCCT
AGTGATGGAGTTGGCCACTCCCTCTCTGCGCGCTCGCTCGCTCACTGAGGCCGGGCGACCAAAGGTCGCC
CGACGCCCGGGCTTTGCCCGGGCGGCCTCAGTGAGCGAGCGAGCGCGCAGCTGCCTGCAGGGGCGCCTGA
TGCGGTATTTTCTCCTTACGCATCTGTGCGGTATTTCACACCGCATA
[142 nt withheld, positions 6768-6909]
C
[141 nt withheld, positions 6911-7051]
CCTTTGACGTTGGAGTCCACGTTCTTT
[37 nt withheld, positions 7079-7115]
ACCCTATCTCGGGCTATTCTTTTGATTTATAAGGGATTTTGCCGATTTCGGCCTATTGGTTAAAAAATGA
GCTGATTTAACAAAAATTTAACGCGAATTTTAACAAAATATTAACGTTTACAATTTTATGGTGCACTCTC
AGTACAATCTGCTCTGATGCCGCATAGTTAAGCCAGCCCCGACACCCGCCAACACCCGCTGACGCGCCCT
GACGGGCTTGTCTGCTCCCGGCATCCGCTTACAGACAAGCTGTGACCGTCTCCGGGAGCTGCATGTGTCA
GAGGTTTTCACCGTCATCACCGAAACGCGCGAGACGAAAGGGCCTCGTGATACGCCTATTTTTATAGGTT
AATGTCATGATAATAATGGTTTCTTAGACGTCAGGTGGCACTTTTCGGGGAAATGTGCGCGGAACCCCTA
TTTGTTTATTTTTCTAAATACATTCAAATATGTATCCGCTCATGAGACAATAACCCTGATAAATGCTTCA
ATAATATTGAAAAAGGAAGAGTATGAGTATTCAACATTTCCGTGTCGCCCTTATTCCCTTTTTTGCGGCA
TTTTGCCTTCCTGTTTTTGCTCACCCAGAAACGCTGGTGAAAGTAAAAGATGCTGAAGATCAGTTGGGTG
CACGAGTGGGTTACATCGAACTGGATCTCAACAGCGGTAAGATCCTTGAGAGTTTTCGCCCCGAAGAACG
TTTTCCAATGATGAGCACTTTTAAAGTTCTGCTATGTGGCGCGGTATTATCCCGTATTGACGCCGGGCAA
GAGCAACTCGGTCGCCGCATACACTATTCTCAGAATGACTTGGTTGAGTACTCACCAGTCACAGAAAAGC
ATCTTACGGATGGCATGACAGTAAGAGAATTATGCAGTGCTGCCATAACCATGAGTGATAACACTGCGGC
CAACTTACTTCTGACAACGATCGGAGGACCGAAGGAGCTAACCGCTTTTTTGCACAACATGGGGGATCAT
GTAACTCGCCTTGATCGTTGGGAACCGGAGCTGAATGAAGCCATACCAAACGACGAGCGTGACACCACGA
TGCCTGTAGCAATGGCAACAACGTTGCGCAAACTATTAACTGGCGAACTACTTACTCTAGCTTCCCGGCA
ACAATTAATAGACTGGATGGAGGCGGATAAAGTTGCAGGACCACTTCTGCGCTCGGCCCTTCCGGCTGGC
TGGTTTATTGCTGATAAATCTGGAGCCGGTGAGCGTGGAAGCCGCGGTATCATTGCAGCACTGGGGCCAG
ATGGTAAGCCCTCCCGTATCGTAGTTATCTACACGACGGGGAGTCAGGCAACTATGGATGAACGAAATAG
ACAGATCGCTGAGATAGGTGCCTCACTGATTAAGCATTGGTAACTGTCAGACCAAGTTTACTCATATATA
CTTTAGATTGATTTAAAACTTCATTTTTAATTTAAAAGGATCTAGGTGAAGATCCTTTTTGATAATCTCA
TGACCAAAATCCCTTAACGTGAGTTTTCGTTCCACTGAGCGTCAGACCCCGTAGAAAAGATCAAAGGATC
TTCTTGAGATCCTTTTTTTCTGCGCGTAATCTGCTGCTTGCAAACAAAAAAACCACCGCTACCAGCGGTG
GTTTGTTTGCCGGATCAAGAGCTACCAACTCTTTTTCCGAAGGTAACTGGCTTCAGCAGAGCGCAGATAC
CAAATACTGTCCTTCTAGTGTAGCCGTAGTTAGGCCACCACTTCAAGAACTCTGTAGCACCGCCTACATA
CCTCGCTCTGCTAATCCTGTTACCAGTGGCTGCTGCCAGTGGCGATAAGTCGTGTCTTACCGGGTTGGAC
TCAAGACGATAGTTACCGGATAAGGCGCAGCGGTCGGGCTGAACGGGGGGTTCGTGCACACAGCCCAGCT
TGGAGCGAACGACCTACACCGAACTGAGATACCTACAGCGTGAGCTATGAGAAAGCGCCACGCTTCCCGA
AGGGAGAAAGGCGGACAGGTATCCGGTAAGCGGCAGGGTCGGAACAGGAGAGCGCACGAGGGAGCTTCCA
GGGGGAAACGCCTGGTATCTTTATAGTCCTGTCGGGTTTCGCCACCTCTGACTTGAGCGTCGATTTTTGT
GATGCTCGTCAGGGGGGCGGAGCCTATGGAAAAACGCCAGCAACGCGGCCTTTTTACGGTTCCTGGCCTT
TTGCTGGCC
