>Addgene plasmid #86315 | PX458_KLF11_2 | addgene partial sequence | sequence record 170853 | Addgene Partial NGS Result
GACTATAAGGACCACGACGGAGACTACAAGGATCATGATATTGATTACAAAGACGATGACGATAAGATGG
CCCCAAAGAAGAAGCGGAAGGTCGGTATCCACGGAGTCCCAGCAGCCGACAAGAAGTACAGCATCGGCCT
GGACATCGGCACCAACTCTGTGGGCTGGGCCGTGATCACCGACGAGTACAAGGTGCCCAGCAAGAAATTC
AAGGTGCTGGGCAACACCGACCGGCACAGCATCAAGAAGAACCTGATCGGAGCCCTGCTGTTCGACAGCG
GCGAAACAGCCGAGGCCACCCGGCTGAAGAGAACCGCCAGAAGAAGATACACCAGACGGAAGAACCGGAT
CTGCTATCTGCAAGAGATCTTCAGCAACGAGATGGCCAAGGTGGACGACAGCTTCTTCCACAGACTGGAA
GAGTCCTTCCTGGTGGAAGAGGATAAGAAGCACGAGCGGCACCCCATCTTCGGCAACATCGTGGACGAGG
TGGCCTACCACGAGAAGTACCCCACCATCTACCACCTGAGAAAGAAACTGGTGGACAGCACCGACAAGGC
CGACCTGCGGCTGATCTATCTGGCCCTGGCCCACATGATCAAGTTCCGGGGCCACTTCCTGATCGAGGGC
GACCTGAACCCCGACAACAGCGACGTGGACAAGCTGTTCATCCAGCTGGTGCAGACCTACAACCAGCTGT
TCGAGGAAAACCCCATCAACGCCAGCGGCGTGGACGCCAAGGCCATCCTGTCTGCCAGACTGAGCAAGAG
CAGACGGCTGGAAAATCTGATCGCCCAGCTGCCCGGCGAGAAGAAGAATGGCCTGTTCGGAAACCTGATT
GCCCTGAGCCTGGGCCTGACCCCCAACTTCAAGAGCAACTTCGACCTGGCCGAGGATGCCAAACTGCAGC
TGAGCAAGGACACCTACGACGACGACCTGGACAACCTGCTGGCCCAGATCGGCGACCAGTACGCCGACCT
GTTTCTGGCCGCCAAGAACCTGTCCGACGCCATCCTGCTGAGCGACATCCTGAGAGTGAACACCGAGATC
ACCAAGGCCCCCCTGAGCGCCTCTATGATCAAGAGATACGACGAGCACCACCAGGACCTGACCCTGCTGA
AAGCTCTCGTGCGGCAGCAGCTGCCTGAGAAGTACAAAGAGATTTTCTTCGACCAGAGCAAGAACGGCTA
CGCCGGCTACATTGACGGCGGAGCCAGCCAGGAAGAGTTCTACAAGTTCATCAAGCCCATCCTGGAAAAG
ATGGACGGCACCGAGGAACTGCTCGTGAAGCTGAACAGAGAGGACCTGCTGCGGAAGCAGCGGACCTTCG
ACAACGGCAGCATCCCCCACCAGATCCACCTGGGAGAGCTGCACGCCATTCTGCGGCGGCAGGAAGATTT
TTACCCATTCCTGAAGGACAACCGGGAAAAGATCGAGAAGATCCTGACCTTCCGCATCCCCTACTACGTG
GGCCCTCTGGCCAGGGGAAACAGCAGATTCGCCTGGATGACCAGAAAGAGCGAGGAAACCATCACCCCCT
GGAACTTCGAGGAAGTGGTGGACAAGGGCGCTTCCGCCCAGAGCTTCATCGAGCGGATGACCAACTTCGA
TAAGAACCTGCCCAACGAGAAGGTGCTGCCCAAGCACAGCCTGCTGTACGAGTACTTCACCGTGTATAAC
GAGCTGACCAAAGTGAAATACGTGACCGAGGGAATGAGAAAGCCCGCCTTCCTGAGCGGCGAGCAGAAAA
AGGCCATCGTGGACCTGCTGTTCAAGACCAACCGGAAAGTGACCGTGAAGCAGCTGAAAGAGGACTACTT
CAAGAAAATCGAGTGCTTCGACTCCGTGGAAATCTCCGGCGTGGAAGATCGGTTCAACGCCTCCCTGGGC
ACATACCACGATCTGCTGAAAATTATCAAGGACAAGGACTTCCTGGACAATGAGGAAAACGAGGACATTC
TGGAAGATATCGTGCTGACCCTGACACTGTTTGAGGACAGAGAGATGATCGAGGAACGGCTGAAAACCTA
TGCCCACCTGTTCGACGACAAAGTGATGAAGCAGCTGAAGCGGCGGAGATACACCGGCTGGGGCAGGCTG
AGCCGGAAGCTGATCAACGGCATCCGGGACAAGCAGTCCGGCAAGACAATCCTGGATTTCCTGAAGTCCG
ACGGCTTCGCCAACAGAAACTTCATGCAGCTGATCCACGACGACAGCCTGACCTTTAAAGAGGACATCCA
GAAAGCCCAGGTGTCCGGCCAGGGCGATAGCCTGCACGAGCACATTGCCAATCTGGCCGGCAGCCCCGCC
ATTAAGAAGGGCATCCTGCAGACAGTGAAGGTGGTGGACGAGCTCGTGAAAGTGATGGGCCGGCACAAGC
CCGAGAACATCGTGATCGAAATGGCCAGAGAGAACCAGACCACCCAGAAGGGACAGAAGAACAGCCGCGA
GAGAATGAAGCGGATCGAAGAGGGCATCAAAGAGCTGGGCAGCCAGATCCTGAAAGAACACCCCGTGGAA
AACACCCAGCTGCAGAACGAGAAGCTGTACCTGTACTACCTGCAGAATGGGCGGGATATGTACGTGGACC
AGGAACTGGACATCAACCGGCTGTCCGACTACGATGTGGACCATATCGTGCCTCAGAGCTTTCTGAAGGA
CGACTCCATCGACAACAAGGTGCTGACCAGAAGCGACAAGAACCGGGGCAAGAGCGACAACGTGCCCTCC
GAAGAGGTCGTGAAGAAGATGAAGAACTACTGGCGGCAGCTGCTGAACGCCAAGCTGATTACCCAGAGAA
AGTTCGACAATCTGACCAAGGCCGAGAGAGGCGGCCTGAGCGAACTGGATAAGGCCGGCTTCATCAAGAG
ACAGCTGGTGGAAACCCGGCAGATCACAAAGCACGTGGCACAGATCCTGGACTCCCGGATGAACACTAAG
TACGACGAGAATGACAAGCTGATCCGGGAAGTGAAAGTGATCACCCTGAAGTCCAAGCTGGTGTCCGATT
TCCGGAAGGATTTCCAGTTTTACAAAGTGCGCGAGATCAACAACTACCACCACGCCCACGACGCCTACCT
GAACGCCGTCGTGGGAACCGCCCTGATCAAAAAGTACCCTAAGCTGGAAAGCGAGTTCGTGTACGGCGAC
TACAAGGTGTACGACGTGCGGAAGATGATCGCCAAGAGCGAGCAGGAAATCGGCAAGGCTACCGCCAAGT
ACTTCTTCTACAGCAACATCATGAACTTTTTCAAGACCGAGATTACCCTGGCCAACGGCGAGATCCGGAA
GCGGCCTCTGATCGAGACAAACGGCGAAACCGGGGAGATCGTGTGGGATAAGGGCCGGGATTTTGCCACC
GTGCGGAAAGTGCTGAGCATGCCCCAAGTGAATATCGTGAAAAAGACCGAGGTGCAGACAGGCGGCTTCA
GCAAAGAGTCTATCCTGCCCAAGAGGAACAGCGATAAGCTGATCGCCAGAAAGAAGGACTGGGACCCTAA
GAAGTACGGCGGCTTCGACAGCCCCACCGTGGCCTATTCTGTGCTGGTGGTGGCCAAAGTGGAAAAGGGC
AAGTCCAAGAAACTGAAGAGTGTGAAAGAGCTGCTGGGGATCACCATCATGGAAAGAAGCAGCTTCGAGA
AGAATCCCATCGACTTTCTGGAAGCCAAGGGCTACAAAGAAGTGAAAAAGGACCTGATCATCAAGCTGCC
TAAGTACTCCCTGTTCGAGCTGGAAAACGGCCGGAAGAGAATGCTGGCCTCTGCCGGCGAACTGCAGAAG
GGAAACGAACTGGCCCTGCCCTCCAAATATGTGAACTTCCTGTACCTGGCCAGCCACTATGAGAAGCTGA
AGGGCTCCCCCGAGGATAATGAGCAGAAACAGCTGTTTGTGGAACAGCACAAGCACTACCTGGACGAGAT
CATCGAGCAGATCAGCGAGTTCTCCAAGAGAGTGATCCTGGCCGACGCTAATCTGGACAAAGTGCTGTCC
GCCTACAACAAGCACCGGGATAAGCCCATCAGAGAGCAGGCCGAGAATATCATCCACCTGTTTACCCTGA
CCAATCTGGGAGCCCCTGCCGCCTTCAAGTACTTTGACACCACCATCGACCGGAAGAGGTACACCAGCAC
CAAAGAGGTGCTGGACGCCACCCTGATCCACCAGAGCATCACCGGCCTGTACGAGACACGGATCGACCTG
TCTCAGCTGGGAGGCGACAAAAGGCCGGCGGCCACGAAAAAGGCCGGCCAGGCAAAAAAGAAAAAGGAAT
TCGGCAGTGGAGAGGGCAGAGGAAGTCTGCTAACATGCGGTGACGTCGAGGAGAATCCTGGCCCAGTGAG
CAAGGGCGAGGAGCTGTTCACCGGGGTGGTGCCCATCCTGGTCGAGCTGGACGGCGACGTAAACGGCCAC
AAGTTCAGCGTGTCCGGCGAGGGCGAGGGCGATGCCACCTACGGCAAGCTGACCCTGAAGTTCATCTGCA
CCACCGGCAAGCTGCCCGTGCCCTGGCCCACCCTCGTGACCACCCTGACCTACGGCGTGCAGTGCTTCAG
CCGCTACCCCGACCACATGAAGCAGCACGACTTCTTCAAGTCCGCCATGCCCGAAGGCTACGTCCAGGAG
CGCACCATCTTCTTCAAGGACGACGGCAACTACAAGACCCGCGCCGAGGTGAAGTTCGAGGGCGACACCC
TGGTGAACCGCATCGAGCTGAAGGGCATCGACTTCAAGGAGGACGGCAACATCCTGGGGCACAAGCTGGA
GTACAACTACAACAGCCACAACGTCTATATCATGGCCGACAAGCAGAAGAACGGCATCAAGGTGAACTTC
AAGATCCGCCACAACATCGAGGACGGCAGCGTGCAGCTCGCCGACCACTACCAGCAGAACACCCCCATCG
GCGACGGCCCCGTGCTGCTGCCCGACAACCACTACCTGAGCACCCAGTCCGCCCTGAGCAAAGACCCCAA
CGAGAAGCGCGATCACATGGTCCTGCTGGAGTTCGTGACCGCCGCCGGGATCACTCTCGGCATGGACGAG
CTGTACAAGGAATTCTAACTAGAGCTCGCTGATCAGCCTCGACTGTGCCTTCTAGTTGCCAGCCATCTGT
TGTTTGCCCCTCCCCCGTGCCTTCCTTGACCCTGGAAGGTGCCACTCCCACTGTCCTTTCCTAATAAAAT
GAGGAAATTGCATCGCATTGTCTGAGTAGGTGTCATTCTATTCTGGGGGGTGGGGTGGGGCAGGACAGCA
AGGGGGAGGATTGGGAAGAGAATAGCAGGCATGCTGGGGAGCGGCCGCAGGAACCCCTAGTGATGGAGTT
GGCCACTCCCTCTCTGCGCGCTCGCTCGCTCACTGAGGCCGGGCGACCAAAGGTCGCCCGACGCCCGGGC
TTTGCCCGGGCGGCCTCAGTGAGCGAGCGAGCGCGCAGCTGCCTGCAGGGGCGCCTGATGCGGTATTTTC
TCCTTACGCATCTGTGCGGTATTTCACACCGCATA
[95 nt withheld, positions 5496-5590]
T
[46 nt withheld, positions 5592-5637]
C
[141 nt withheld, positions 5639-5779]
CCTTTGACGTTGGAGTCCACGTTCTTT
[37 nt withheld, positions 5807-5843]
ACTCTATCTCGGGCTATTCTTTTGATTTATAAGGGATTTTGCCGATTTCGGTCTATTGGTTAAAAAATGA
GCTGATTTAACAAAAATTTAACGCGAATTTTAACAAAATATTAACGTTTACAATTTTATGGTGCACTCTC
AGTACAATCTGCTCTGATGCCGCATAGTTAAGCCAGCCCCGACACCCGCCAACACCCGCTGACGCGCCCT
GACGGGCTTGTCTGCTCCCGGCATCCGCTTACAGACAAGCTGTGACCGTCTCCGGGAGCTGCATGTGTCA
GAGGTTTTCACCGTCATCACCGAAACGCGCGAGACGAAAGGGCCTCGTGATACGCCTATTTTTATAGGTT
AATGTCATGATAATAATGGTTTCTTAGACGTCAGGTGGCACTTTTCGGGGAAATGTGCGCGGAACCCCTA
TTTGTTTATTTTTCTAAATACATTCAAATATGTATCCGCTCATGAGACAATAACCCTGATAAATGCTTCA
ATAATATTGAAAAAGGAAGAGTATGAGTATTCAACATTTCCGTGTCGCCCTTATTCCCTTTTTTGCGGCA
TTTTGCCTTCCTGTTTTTGCTCACCCAGAAACGCTGGTGAAAGTAAAAGATGCTGAAGATCAGTTGGGTG
CACGAGTGGGTTACATCGAACTGGATCTCAACAGCGGTAAGATCCTTGAGAGTTTTCGCCCCGAAGAACG
TTTTCCAATGATGAGCACTTTTAAAGTTCTGCTATGTGGCGCGGTATTATCCCGTATTGACGCCGGGCAA
GAGCAACTCGGTCGCCGCATACACTATTCTCAGAATGACTTGGTTGAGTACTCACCAGTCACAGAAAAGC
ATCTTACGGATGGCATGACAGTAAGAGAATTATGCAGTGCTGCCATAACCATGAGTGATAACACTGCGGC
CAACTTACTTCTGACAACGATCGGAGGACCGAAGGAGCTAACCGCTTTTTTGCACAACATGGGGGATCAT
GTAACTCGCCTTGATCGTTGGGAACCGGAGCTGAATGAAGCCATACCAAACGACGAGCGTGACACCACGA
TGCCTGTAGCAATGGCAACAACGTTGCGCAAACTATTAACTGGCGAACTACTTACTCTAGCTTCCCGGCA
ACAATTAATAGACTGGATGGAGGCGGATAAAGTTGCAGGACCACTTCTGCGCTCGGCCCTTCCGGCTGGC
TGGTTTATTGCTGATAAATCTGGAGCCGGTGAGCGTGGAAGCCGCGGTATCATTGCAGCACTGGGGCCAG
ATGGTAAGCCCTCCCGTATCGTAGTTATCTACACGACGGGGAGTCAGGCAACTATGGATGAACGAAATAG
ACAGATCGCTGAGATAGGTGCCTCACTGATTAAGCATTGGTAACTGTCAGACCAAGTTTACTCATATATA
CTTTAGATTGATTTAAAACTTCATTTTTAATTTAAAAGGATCTAGGTGAAGATCCTTTTTGATAATCTCA
TGACCAAAATCCCTTAACGTGAGTTTTCGTTCCACTGAGCGTCAGACCCCGTAGAAAAGATCAAAGGATC
TTCTTGAGATCCTTTTTTTCTGCGCGTAATCTGCTGCTTGCAAACAAAAAAACCACCGCTACCAGCGGTG
GTTTGTTTGCCGGATCAAGAGCTACCAACTCTTTTTCCGAAGGTAACTGGCTTCAGCAGAGCGCAGATAC
CAAATACTGTTCTTCTAGTGTAGCCGTAGTTAGGCCACCACTTCAAGAACTCTGTAGCACCGCCTACATA
CCTCGCTCTGCTAATCCTGTTACCAGTGGCTGCTGCCAGTGGCGATAAGTCGTGTCTTACCGGGTTGGAC
TCAAGACGATAGTTACCGGATAAGGCGCAGCGGTCGGGCTGAACGGGGGGTTCGTGCACACAGCCCAGCT
TGGAGCGAACGACCTACACCGAACTGAGATACCTACAGCGTGAGCTATGAGAAAGCGCCACGCTTCCCGA
AGGGAGAAAGGCGGACAGGTATCCGGTAAGCGGCAGGGTCGGAACAGGAGAGCGCACGAGGGAGCTTCCA
GGGGGAAACGCCTGGTATCTTTATAGTCCTGTCGGGTTTCGCCACCTCTGACTTGAGCGTCGATTTTTGT
GATGCTCGTCAGGGGGGCGGAGCCTATGGAAAAACGCCAGCAACGCGGCCTTTTTACGGTTCCTGGCCTT
TTGCTGGCCTTTTGCTCACATGTGAGGGCCTATTTCCCATGATTCCTTCATATTTGCATATACGATACAA
GGCTGTTAGAGAGATAATTGGAATTAATTTGACTGTAAACACAAAGATATTAGTACAAAATACGTGACGT
AGAAAGTAATAATTTCTTGGGTAGTTTGCAGTTTTAAAATTATGTTTTAAAATGGACTATCATATGCTTA
CCGTAACTTGAAAGTATTTCGATTTCTTGGCTTTATATATCTTGTGGAAAGGACGAAACACCGCTCTGCC
TGAAAGGTCCATTGTTTTAGAGCTAGAAATAGCAAGTTAAAATAAGGCTAGTCCGTTATCAACTTGAAAA
AGTGGCACCGAGTCGGTGCTTTTTTGTTTTAGAGCTAGAAATAGCAAGTTAAAATAAGGCTAGTCCGTTT
TTAGCGCGTGCGCCAATTCTGCAGACAAATGGCTCTAGAGGTACC
